>Addgene plasmid #115932 | pTW084 | addgene full sequence | sequence record 244190 | Addgene NGS Result
TCGCGCGTTTCGGTGATGACGGTGAAAACCTCTGACACATGCAGCTCCCGGAGACGGTCACAGCTTGTCT
GTAAGCGGATGCCGGGAGCAGACAAGCCCGTCAGGGCGCGTCAGCGGGTGTTGGCGGGTGTCGGGGCTGG
CTTAACTATGCGGCATCAGAGCAGATTGTACTGAGAGTGCACCATATGCGGTGTGAAATACCGCACAGAT
GCGTAAGGAGAAAATACCGCATCAGGCGCCATTCGCCATTCAGGCTGCGCAACTGTTGGGAAGGGCGATC
GGTGCGGGCCTCTTCGCTATTACGCCAGCTGGCGAAAGGGGGATGTGCTGCAAGGCGATTAAGTTGGGTA
ACGCCAGGGTTTTCCCAGTCACGACGTTGTAAAACGACGGCCAGTGAATTCGAGCTCGGTACCCGGGGAT
CCTCTAGAGTCGACCTGCAGGCATGCAAGCTTGGCGTAATCATGGTCATAGCTGTTTCCTGTGTGAAATT
GTTATCCGCTCACAATTCCACACAACATACGAGCCGGAAGCATAAAGTGTAAAGCCTGGGGTGCCTAATG
AGTGAGCTAACTCACATTAATTGCGTTGCGCTCACTGCCCGCTTTCCAGTCGGGAAACCTGTCGTGCCAG
CTGCATTAATGAATCGGCCAACGCGCGGGGAGAGGCGGTTTGCGTATTGGGCGCTCTTCCGCTGGTCTCC
GACTTCCATCATAGTTATGGCCATGACTACTCTAGCTAGCAGTGTTAAATCATTCAGCTACCTGAGAGGG
GCCCCTATAACTCTCTACGGCTAACCTGAATGGACTACGACATAGCCACCTGAGACCGCTTCCTCGCTCA
CTGACTCGCTGCGCTCGGTCGTTCGGCTGCGGCGAGCGGTATCAGCTCACTCAAAGGCGGTAATACGGTT
ATCCACAGAATCAGGGGATAACGCAGGAAAGAACATGTGAGCAAAAGGCCAGCAAAAGGCCAGGAACCGT
AAAAAGGCCGCGTTGCTGGCGTTTTTCCATAGGCTCCGCCCCCCTGACGAGCATCACAAAAATCGACGCT
CAAGTCAGAGGTGGCGAAACCCGACAGGACTATAAAGATACCAGGCGTTTCCCCCTGGAAGCTCCCTCGT
GCGCTCTCCTGTTCCGACCCTGCCGCTTACCGGATACCTGTCCGCCTTTCTCCCTTCGGGAAGCGTGGCG
CTTTCTCATAGCTCACGCTGTAGGTATCTCAGTTCGGTGTAGGTCGTTCGCTCCAAGCTGGGCTGTGTGC
ACGAACCCCCCGTTCAGCCCGACCGCTGCGCCTTATCCGGTAACTATCGTCTTGAGTCCAACCCGGTAAG
ACACGACTTATCGCCACTGGCAGCAGCCACTGGTAACAGGATTAGCAGAGCGAGGTATGTAGGCGGTGCT
ACAGAGTTCTTGAAGTGGTGGCCTAACTACGGCTACACTAGAAGAACAGTATTTGGTATCTGCGCTCTGC
TGAAGCCAGTTACCTTCGGAAAAAGAGTTGGTAGCTCTTGATCCGGCAAACAAACCACCGCTGGTAGCGG
TGGTTTTTTTGTTTGCAAGCAGCAGATTACGCGCAGAAAAAAAGGATCTCAAGAAGATCCTTTGATCTTT
TCTACGGGGTCTGACGCTCAGTGGAACGAAAACTCACGTTAAGGGATTTTGGTCATGAGATTATCAAAAA
GGATCTTCACCTAGATCCTTTTAAATTAAAAATGAAGTTTTAAATCAATCTAAAGTATATATGAGTAAAC
TTGGTCTGACAGTTACCAATGCTTAATCAGTGAGGCACCTATCTCAGCGATCTGTCTATTTCGTTCATCC
ATAGTTGCCTGACTCCCCGTCGTGTAGATAACTACGATACGGGAGGGCTTACCATCTGGCCCCAGTGCTG
CAATGATACCGCGAGACCCACGCTCACCGGCTCCAGATTTATCAGCAATAAACCAGCCAGCCGGAAGGGC
CGAGCGCAGAAGTGGTCCTGCAACTTTATCCGCCTCCATCCAGTCTATTAATTGTTGCCGGGAAGCTAGA
GTAAGTAGTTCGCCAGTTAATAGTTTGCGCAACGTTGTTGCCATTGCTACAGGCATCGTGGTGTCACGCT
CGTCGTTTGGTATGGCTTCATTCAGCTCCGGTTCCCAACGATCAAGGCGAGTTACATGATCCCCCATGTT
GTGCAAAAAAGCGGTTAGCTCCTTCGGTCCTCCGATCGTTGTCAGAAGTAAGTTGGCCGCAGTGTTATCA
CTCATGGTTATGGCAGCACTGCATAATTCTCTTACTGTCATGCCATCCGTAAGATGCTTTTCTGTGACTG
GTGAGTACTCAACCAAGTCATTCTGAGAATAGTGTATGCGGCGACCGAGTTGCTCTTGCCCGGCGTCAAT
ACGGGATAATACCGCGCCACATAGCAGAACTTTAAAAGTGCTCATCATTGGAAAACGTTCTTCGGGGCGA
AAACTCTCAAGGATCTTACCGCTGTTGAGATCCAGTTCGATGTAACCCACTCGTGCACCCAACTGATCTT
CAGCATCTTTTACTTTCACCAGCGTTTCTGGGTGAGCAAAAACAGGAAGGCAAAATGCCGCAAAAAAGGG
AATAAGGGCGACACGGAAATGTTGAATACTCATACTCTTCCTTTTTCAATATTATTGAAGCATTTATCAG
GGTTATTGTCTCATGAGCGGATACATATTTGAATGTATTTAGAAAAATAAACAAATAGGGGTTCCGCGCA
CATTTCCCCGAAAAGTGCCACCTGACGTCTAAGAAACCATTATTATCATGACATTAACCTATAAAAATAG
GCGTATCACGAGGCCCTTTCGTC
Features (pLannotate 1.2.2; 11 found; start..end, strand, type, name):
    137..236     +  misc_feature   bom (fragment): basis of mobility region from pBR322
    242..399     -  CDS            lacZα (fragment): LacZα fragment of β-galactosidase; lacZ fragment
    396..452     +  misc_feature   MCS: pUC18/19 multiple cloning site
    489..505     -  protein_bind   lac operator: The lac repressor binds to the lac operator to inhibit transcription in E. coli. This inhibition can be relieved by adding lactose or isopropyl-β-D-thiogalactopyranoside (IPTG). lac repressor encoded by lacI
    513..543     -  promoter       lac promoter: promoter for the E. coli lac operon
    558..579     -  protein_bind   CAP binding site: CAP binding activates transcription in the presence of cAMP. E. coli catabolite activator protein
    592..684     -  CDS            lacI (fragment): lac repressor; lacI; The lac repressor binds to the lac operator to inhibit transcription in E. coli. This inhibition can be relieved by adding lactose or isopropyl-β-D-thiogalactopyranoside (IPTG).
   1004..1592    -  rep_origin     ori: high-copy-number ColE1/pMB1/pBR322/pUC origin of replication
   1763..2623    -  CDS            AmpR: β-lactamase; bla; confers resistance to ampicillin, carbenicillin, and related antibiotics
   2624..2728    -  promoter       AmpR promoter: bla
   2823..35      +  CDS            rop (fragment) (across the origin): Rop protein, which maintains plasmids at low copy number; rop
