[The description below was written by a language model from this plasmid's Addgene catalogue record and pLannotate feature annotations shown in this document.]
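Description:
pTW084 is a small (about 2.8 kb) pUC19-based synthetic biology part plasmid that serves as a level 0 module in a MoClo (modular, hierarchical cloning) scheme for assembling alphavirus replicons. It is maintained in E. coli as a high-copy plasmid through the ColE1/pUC-type origin and selected with ampicillin via the β-lactamase gene and its native promoter. The remaining annotated features are ordinary pUC19 scaffold: the lac promoter, lac operator and CAP binding site, a fragment of lacZα flanking the pUC multiple cloning site, and short remnants of lacI, rop and the pBR322 bom region. None of these has a role in the payload.

The insert is recorded as "Lvl0 -98/15 SGP NA (No Aptamer)", a subgenomic promoter (SGP) derived from Venezuelan equine encephalitis virus. In an alphavirus replicon, the subgenomic promoter is recognised by the viral replicase on the minus-strand RNA and directs synthesis of a subgenomic mRNA, so it drives expression of whatever cargo gene is placed downstream. The "-98/15" label presumably gives the boundaries of the promoter fragment relative to the subgenomic transcription start, and "No Aptamer" suggests that this version lacks an RNA aptamer element, though the record does not spell out either point. The automated feature table does not annotate the SGP itself, which likely sits in or near the cloning-site region. The catalogue lists Gateway as the cloning method even though the stated purpose refers to MoClo. The part is intended as a building block for RNA-delivered, replicon-encoded genetic circuits in mammalian cells.
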