Addgene plasmid #115932: pTW084
Purpose: SGP insert for replicon MoClo
Depositing lab: Ron Weiss. Depositing organization: Massachusetts Institute of Technology. Publication: Small-molecule-based regulation of RNA-delivered circuits in mammalian cells. Wagner TE, Becraft JR, Bodner K, Teague B, Zhang X, Woo A, Porter E, Alburquerque B, Dobosh B, Andries O, Sanders NN, Beal J, Densmore D, Kitada T, Weiss R. Nat Chem Biol. 2018 Nov;14(11):1043-1050. doi: 10.1038/s41589-018-0146-9. Epub 2018 Oct 16. PubMed 30327560.
Backbone
  Vector backbone: pUC19
  Vector type: Synthetic Biology
Growth in bacteria
  Bacterial resistance: Ampicillin, 100 μg/mL
  Growth temperature: 37°C
  Growth strain: DH5alpha
  Copy number: High Copy
Gene/Insert
  Gene/Insert name: Lvl0 -98/15 SGP NA (No Aptamer)
  Species: venezuelan equine encephalitis
  Cloning method: Gateway Cloning
Terms and licenses: Academic/Nonprofit Terms; Industry Terms: Not Available to Industry
How to cite: pTW084 was a gift from Ron Weiss (Addgene plasmid # 115932 ; http://n2t.net/addgene:115932 ; RRID:Addgene_115932)
